Addgene plasmid #173812: pITGA5_1745G>U
Purpose: mir218 binding site2 point mutation
Depositing lab: Andrew M. Siedlecki. Depositing organization: Brigham and Women's Hospital. Publication: Integrin alpha5 Is Regulated by miR-218-5p in Endothelial Progenitor Cells. Liu J, Li Y, Lyu L, Xiao L, Memon AA, Yu X, Halim A, Patel S, Osman A, Yin W, Jiang J, Naini S, Lim K, Zhang A, Williams JD, Koester R, Qi KZ, Fucci QA, Ding L, Chang S, Patel A, Mori Y, Chaudhari A, Bao A, Liu J, Lu TS, Siedlecki A. J Am Soc Nephrol. 2022 Mar;33(3):565-582. doi: 10.1681/ASN.2021020140. Epub 2022 Jan 28. PubMed 35091451.
Backbone
  Vector backbone: pUC-GW-Kan
  Backbone manufacturer: Genewiz
  Backbone size w/o insert (bp): 2626
  Total vector size (bp): 2727
  Vector type: Mammalian Expression
Growth in bacteria
  Bacterial resistance: Kanamycin, 50 μg/mL
  Growth temperature: 37°C
  Growth strain: DH5alpha
  Copy number: Low Copy
Gene/Insert
  Gene/Insert name: NT1745 ITGA5 point mutation
  gRNA/shRNA sequence: TGGAGTACAAGTCCTTGCAG
  Species: H. sapiens (human)
  GenBank ID: 3678
  Entrez Gene: ITGA5 (a.k.a. CD49e, FNRA, VLA-5, VLA5A)
  Promoter: AmpR
  Cloning method: Unknown
  Sequencing primers: 5′ TAC GGC GGT CAC TGT TCC T
Resource information
  A portion of this plasmid was derived from a plasmid made by: Genewiz Inc.
Terms and licenses: Academic/Nonprofit Terms; Industry Terms: Not Available to Industry
How to cite: pITGA5_1745G>U was a gift from Andrew M. Siedlecki (Addgene plasmid # 173812 ; http://n2t.net/addgene:173812 ; RRID:Addgene_173812)
