[The description below was written by a language model from this plasmid's Addgene catalogue record and pLannotate feature annotations shown in this document.]
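Description:
pITGA5_1745G>U is a small plasmid built on the commercial gene-synthesis cloning backbone pUC-GW-Kan. It carries a short synthesized fragment of human ITGA5 (integrin alpha-5) with a single G-to-U substitution at nucleotide 1745, designed to disrupt the second predicted miR-218 binding site in the transcript. The insert is only about 100 bp, based on the difference between the recorded backbone and total sizes. The feature annotation correspondingly detects a roughly 114-nt stretch matching integrin alpha-5 coding sequence. It is labelled by homology to the mouse protein, although the catalogue gives the species as human. The fragment sits within the lacZα cloning region, flanked by lacZα remnants and lying near the lac promoter, lac operator and CAP binding site.

The plasmid is propagated in E. coli through a ColE1/pUC-type origin and selected with kanamycin. Resistance comes from an aph(3')-Ia gene driven by the AmpR (bla) promoter. This appears to be the promoter named in the catalogue's promoter field, so it serves the resistance marker rather than the insert. Fragments of bom, rop and lacI are backbone remnants. The record lists the plasmid as low copy, whereas the annotated origin is of the high-copy pUC type.

The entry is classified as a mammalian expression vector, but the feature table shows no mammalian promoter, reporter or polyadenylation signal. The construct therefore looks more like a source or template for the mutant binding-site sequence than a stand-alone expression cassette. The associated study examined regulation of integrin alpha-5 by miR-218-5p in endothelial progenitor cells, so the mutant presumably serves to test microRNA target-site specificity, though the record does not state exactly how it was deployed.
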