Features (pLannotate 1.2.2; 11 found; start..end, strand, type, name):
    137..236     +  misc_feature   bom (fragment): basis of mobility region from pBR322
    242..399     -  CDS            lacZα (fragment): LacZα fragment of β-galactosidase; lacZ fragment
    408..521     +  CDS            Itga5 (fragment): ITA5_MOUSE - Experimental evidence at protein level: Swiss-Prot protein existence level 1. Integrin alpha-5/beta-1 (ITGA5:ITGB1) is a receptor for fibronectin and fibrinogen. It recognizes the sequence R-G-D in its ligands. ITGA5:ITGB1 binds to PLA2G2A via a site (site 2) which is distinct from the classical ligand-binding site (site 1) and this induces integrin conformational changes and enhanced ligand binding to site 1. ITGA5:ITGB1 acts as a receptor for fibrillin-1 (FBN1) and mediates R-G-D-dependent cell adhesion to FBN1. ITGA5:ITGB1 is a receptor for IL1B and binding is essential for IL1
    585..601     -  protein_bind   lac operator: The lac repressor binds to the lac operator to inhibit transcription in E. coli. This inhibition can be relieved by adding lactose or isopropyl-β-D-thiogalactopyranoside (IPTG). lac repressor encoded by lacI
    609..639     -  promoter       lac promoter: promoter for the E. coli lac operon
    654..675     -  protein_bind   CAP binding site: CAP binding activates transcription in the presence of cAMP. E. coli catabolite activator protein
    688..780     -  CDS            lacI (fragment): lac repressor; lacI; The lac repressor binds to the lac operator to inhibit transcription in E. coli. This inhibition can be relieved by adding lactose or isopropyl-β-D-thiogalactopyranoside (IPTG).
    963..1551    -  rep_origin     ori: high-copy-number ColE1/pMB1/pBR322/pUC origin of replication
   1722..2537    -  CDS            KanR: aminoglycoside phosphotransferase; aph(3')-Ia; confers resistance to kanamycin in bacteria or G418 (Geneticin®) in eukaryotes
   2538..2642    -  promoter       AmpR promoter: bla
   2737..35      +  CDS            rop (fragment) (across the origin): Rop protein, which maintains plasmids at low copy number; rop
>Addgene plasmid #173812 | pITGA5_1745G>U | addgene full sequence | sequence record 347674 | Addgene NGS Result
TCGCGCGTTTCGGTGATGACGGTGAAAACCTCTGACACATGCAGCTCCCGGAGACTGTCACAGCTTGTCT
GTAAGCGGATGCCGGGAGCAGACAAGCCCGTCAGGGCGCGTCAGCGGGTGTTGGCGGGTGTCGGGGCTGG
CTTAACTATGCGGCATCAGAGCAGATTGTACTGAGAGTGCACCATATGCGGTGTGAAATACCGCACAGAT
GCGTAAGGAGAAAATACCGCATCAGGCGCCATTCGCCATTCAGGCTGCGCAACTGTTGGGAAGGGCGATC
GGTGCGGGCCTCTTCGCTATTACGCCAGCTGGCGAAAGGGGGATGTGCTGCAAGGCGATTAAGTTGGGTA
ACGCCAGGGTTTTCCCAGTCACGACGTTGTAAAACGACGGCCAGTGAATTGACGCGTATTGGGATGGAAC
CAGTGGAACTTCAGCTGGACTGGCAGAAGCAGAAGGGAGGGGTACGGCGGTCACTGTTCCTGGCCTCCAG
GCAGGCAACCCTGACCCAGACCCTGCTCATCGTTCCATCCCAATGGCGCGCCGAGCTTGGCTCGAGCATG
GTCATAGCTGTTTCCTGTGTGAAATTGTTATCCGCTCACAATTCCACACAACATACGAGCCGGAAGCATA
AAGTGTAAAGCCTGGGGTGCCTAATGAGTGAGCTAACTCACATTAATTGCGTTGCGCTCACTGCCCGCTT
TCCAGTCGGGAAACCTGTCGTGCCAGCTGCATTAATGAATCGGCCAACGCGCGGGGAGAGGCGGTTTGCG
TATTGGGCGCTGTTCCGCTTCCTCGCTCACTGACTCGCTGCGCTCGGTCGTTCGGCTGCGGCGAGCGGTA
TCAGCTCACTCAAAGGCGGTAATACGGTTATCCACAGAATCAGGGGATAACGCAGGAAAGAACATGTGAG
CAAAAGGCCAGCAAAAGGCCAGGAACCGTAAAAAGGCCGCGTTGCTGGCGTTTTTCCATAGGCTCCGCCC
CCCTGACGAGCATCACAAAAATCGACGCTCAAGTCAGAGGTGGCGAAACCCGACAGGACTATAAAGATAC
CAGGCGTTTCCCCCTGGAAGCTCCCTCGTGCGCTCTCCTGTTCCGACCCTGCCGCTTACCGGATACCTGT
CCGCCTTTCTCCCTTCGGGAAGCGTGGCGCTTTCTCATAGCTCACGCTGTAGGTATCTCAGTTCGGTGTA
GGTCGTTCGCTCCAAGCTGGGCTGTGTGCACGAACCCCCCGTTCAGCCCGACCGCTGCGCCTTATCCGGT
AACTATCGTCTTGAGTCCAACCCGGTAAGACACGACTTATCGCCACTGGCAGCAGCCACTGGTAACAGGA
TTAGCAGAGCGAGGTATGTAGGCGGTGCTACAGAGTTCTTGAAGTGGTGGCCTAACTACGGCTACACTAG
AAGAACAGTATTTGGTATCTGCGCTCTGCTGAAGCCAGTTACCTTCGGAAAAAGAGTTGGTAGCTCTTGA
TCCGGCAAACAAACCACCGCTGGTAGCGGTGGTTTTTTTGTTTGCAAGCAGCAGATTACGCGCAGAAAAA
AAGGATCTCAAGAAGATCCTTTGATCTTTTCTACGGGGTCTGACGCTCAGTGGAACGAAAACTCACGTTA
AGGGATTTTGGTCATGAGATTATCAAAAAGGATCTTCACCTAGATCCTTTTAAATTAAAAATGAAGTTTT
AAATCAATCTAAAGTATATATGAGTAAACTTGGTCTGACAGTTAGAAAAACTCATCGAGCATCAAATGAA
ACTGCAATTTATTCATATCAGGATTATCAATACCATATTTTTGAAAAAGCCGTTTCTGTAATGAAGGAGA
AAACTCACCGAGGCAGTTCCATAGGATGGCAAGATCCTGGTATCGGTCTGCGATTCCGACTCGTCCAACA
TCAATACAACCTATTAATTTCCCCTCGTCAAAAATAAGGTTATCAAGTGAGAAATCACCATGAGTGACGA
CTGAATCCGGTGAGAATGGCAAAAGTTTATGCATTTCTTTCCAGACTTGTTCAACAGGCCAGCCATTACG
CTCGTCATCAAAATCACTCGCATCAACCAAACCGTTATTCATTCGTGATTGCGCCTGAGCGAAACGAAAT
ACGCGATCGCTGTTAAAAGGACAATTACAAACAGGAATCGAATGCAACCGGCGCAGGAACACTGCCAGCG
CATCAACAATATTTTCACCTGAATCAGGATATTCTTCTAATACCTGGAATGCTGTTTTCCCAGGGATCGC
AGTGGTGAGTAACCATGCATCATCAGGAGTACGGATAAAATGCTTGATGGTCGGAAGAGGCATAAATTCC
GTCAGCCAGTTTAGTCTGACCATCTCATCTGTAACATCATTGGCAACGCTACCTTTGCCATGTTTCAGAA
ACAACTCTGGCGCATCGGGCTTCCCATACAATCGATAGATTGTCGCACCTGATTGCCCGACATTATCGCG
AGCCCATTTATACCCATATAAATCAGCATCCATGTTGGAATTTAATCGCGGCCTAGAGCAAGACGTTTCC
CGTTGAATATGGCTCATACTCTTCCTTTTTCAATATTATTGAAGCATTTATCAGGGTTATTGTCTCATGA
GCGGATACATATTTGAATGTATTTAGAAAAATAAACAAATAGGGGTTCCGCGCACATTTCCCCGAAAAGT
GCCACCTGACGTCTAAGAAACCATTATTATCATGACATTAACCTATAAAAATAGGCGTATCACGAGGCCC
TTTTGTC
